>Addgene plasmid #90525 | ACTR1B C12.5 gRNA | addgene full sequence | sequence record 183559 | Addgene NGS Result
CGAGTCAGTGAGCGAGGAAGCGGAAGAGCGCCCAATACGCAAACCGCCTCTCCCCGCGCGTTGGCCGATT
CATTAATGCAGCTGGCACGACAGGTTTCCCGACTGGAAAGCGGGCAGTGAGCGCAACGCAATTAATGTGA
GTTAGCTCACTCATTAGGCACCCCAGGCTTTACACTTTATGCTTCCGGCTCGTATGTTGTGTGGAATTGT
GAGCGGATAACAATTTCACACAGGAAACAGCTATGACCATGATTACGCCAAGCGCGCAATTAACCCTCAC
TAAAGGGAACAAAAGCTGGAGCTGCAAGCTTAATGTAGTCTTATGCAATACTCTTGTAGTCTTGCAACAT
GGTAACGATGAGTTAGCAACATGCCTTACAAGGAGAGAAAAAGCACCGTGCATGCCGATTGGTGGAAGTA
AGGTGGTACGATCGTGCCTTATTAGGAAGGCAACAGACGGGTCTGACATGGATTGGACGAACCACTGAAT
TGCCGCATTGCAGAGATATTGTATTTAAGTGCCTAGCTCGATACATAAACGGGTCTCTCTGGTTAGACCA
GATCTGAGCCTGGGAGCTCTCTGGCTAACTAGGGAACCCACTGCTTAAGCCTCAATAAAGCTTGCCTTGA
GTGCTTCAAGTAGTGTGTGCCCGTCTGTTGTGTGACTCTGGTAACTAGAGATCCCTCAGACCCTTTTAGT
CAGTGTGGAAAATCTCTAGCAGTGGCGCCCGAACAGGGACTTGAAAGCGAAAGGGAAACCAGAGGAGCTC
TCTCGACGCAGGACTCGGCTTGCTGAAGCGCGCACGGCAAGAGGCGAGGGGCGGCGACTGGTGAGTACGC
CAAAAATTTTGACTAGCGGAGGCTAGAAGGAGAGAGATGGGTGCGAGAGCGTCAGTATTAAGCGGGGGAG
AATTAGATCGCGATGGGAAAAAATTCGGTTAAGGCCAGGGGGAAAGAAAAAATATAAATTAAAACATATA
GTATGGGCAAGCAGGGAGCTAGAACGATTCGCAGTTAATCCTGGCCTGTTAGAAACATCAGAAGGCTGTA
GACAAATACTGGGACAGCTACAACCATCCCTTCAGACAGGATCAGAAGAACTTAGATCATTATATAATAC
AGTAGCAACCCTCTATTGTGTGCATCAAAGGATAGAGATAAAAGACACCAAGGAAGCTTTAGACAAGATA
GAGGAAGAGCAAAACAAAAGTAAGACCACCGCACAGCAAGCGGCCGCTGATCTTCAGACCTGGAGGAGGA
GATATGAGGGACAATTGGAGAAGTGAATTATATAAATATAAAGTAGTAAAAATTGAACCATTAGGAGTAG
CACCCACCAAGGCAAAGAGAAGAGTGGTGCAGAGAGAAAAAAGAGCAGTGGGAATAGGAGCTTTGTTCCT
TGGGTTCTTGGGAGCAGCAGGAAGCACTATGGGCGCAGCGTCAATGACGCTGACGGTACAGGCCAGACAA
TTATTGTCTGGTATAGTGCAGCAGCAGAACAATTTGCTGAGGGCTATTGAGGCGCAACAGCATCTGTTGC
AACTCACAGTCTGGGGCATCAAGCAGCTCCAGGCAAGAATCCTGGCTGTGGAAAGATACCTAAAGGATCA
ACAGCTCCTGGGGATTTGGGGTTGCTCTGGAAAACTCATTTGCACCACTGCTGTGCCTTGGAATGCTAGT
TGGAGTAATAAATCTCTGGAACAGATTTGGAATCACACGACCTGGATGGAGTGGGACAGAGAAATTAACA
ATTACACAAGCTTAATACACTCCTTAATTGAAGAATCGCAAAACCAGCAAGAAAAGAATGAACAAGAATT
ATTGGAATTAGATAAATGGGCAAGTTTGTGGAATTGGTTTAACATAACAAATTGGCTGTGGTATATAAAA
TTATTCATAATGATAGTAGGAGGCTTGGTAGGTTTAAGAATAGTTTTTGCTGTACTTTCTATAGTGAATA
GAGTTAGGCAGGGATATTCACCATTATCGTTTCAGACCCACCTCCCAACCCCGAGGGGACCCAGAGAGGG
CCTATTTCCCATGATTCCTTCATATTTGCATATACGATACAAGGCTGTTAGAGAGATAATTAGAATTAAT
TTGACTGTAAACACAAAGATATTAGTACAAAATACGTGACGTAGAAAGTAATAATTTCTTGGGTAGTTTG
CAGTTTTAAAATTATGTTTTAAAATGGACTATCATATGCTTACCGTAACTTGAAAGTATTTCGATTTCTT
GGCTTTATATATCTTGTGGAAAGGACGAAACACCGCTGCTTTTGGTCCGATGAAGGTTTAAGAGCTATGC
TGGAAACAGCATAGCAAGTTTAAATAAGGCTAGTCCGTTATCAACTTGAAAAAGTGGCACCGAGTCGGTG
CTTTTTTTGAATTCTAGATCTTGAGACAAATGGCAGTATTCATCCACAATTTTAAAAGAAAAGGGGGGAT
TGGGGGGTACAGTGCAGGGGAAAGAATAGTAGACATAATAGCAACAGACATACAAACTAAAGAATTACAA
AAACAAATTACAAAAATTCAAAATTTTCGGGTTTATTACAGGGACAGCAGAGATCCACTTTGGCGCCGGC
TCGAGTGGCTCCGGTGCCCGTCAGTGGGCAGAGCGCACATCGCCCACAGTCCCCGAGAAGTTGGGGGGAG
GGGTCGGCAATTGAACCGGTGCCTAGAGAAGGTGGCGCGGGGTAAACTGGGAAAGTGATGTCGTGTACTG
GCTCCGCCTTTTTCCCGAGGGTGGGGGAGAACCGTATATAAGTGCAGTAGTCGCCGTGAACGTTCTTTTT
CGCAACGGGTTTGCCGCCAGAACACAGGTGTCGTGACGCGGGATCCGCCACCATGACCGAGTACAAGCCC
ACGGTGCGCCTCGCCACCCGCGACGACGTCCCCAGGGCCGTACGCACCCTCGCCGCCGCGTTCGCCGACT
ACCCCGCCACGCGCCACACCGTCGATCCGGACCGCCACATCGAGCGGGTCACCGAGCTGCAAGAACTCTT
CCTCACGCGCGTCGGGCTCGACATCGGCAAGGTGTGGGTCGCGGACGACGGCGCCGCGGTGGCGGTCTGG
ACCACGCCGGAGAGCGTCGAAGCGGGGGCGGTGTTCGCCGAGATCGGCCCGCGCATGGCCGAGTTGAGCG
GTTCCCGGCTGGCCGCGCAGCAACAGATGGAAGGCCTCCTGGCGCCGCACCGGCCCAAGGAGCCCGCGTG
GTTCCTGGCCACCGTCGGAGTCTCGCCCGACCACCAGGGCAAGGGTCTGGGCAGCGCCGTCGTGCTCCCC
GGAGTGGAGGCGGCCGAGCGCGCCGGGGTGCCCGCCTTCCTGGAGACCTCCGCGCCCCGCAACCTCCCCT
TCTACGAGCGGCTCGGCTTCACCGTCACCGCCGACGTCGAGGTGCCCGAAGGACCGCGCACCTGGTGCAT
GACCCGCAAGCCCGGTGCCTGAACGCGTTAAGTCGACAATCAACCTCTGGATTACAAAATTTGTGAAAGA
TTGACTGGTATTCTTAACTATGTTGCTCCTTTTACGCTATGTGGATACGCTGCTTTAATGCCTTTGTATC
ATGCTATTGCTTCCCGTATGGCTTTCATTTTCTCCTCCTTGTATAAATCCTGGTTGCTGTCTCTTTATGA
GGAGTTGTGGCCCGTTGTCAGGCAACGTGGCGTGGTGTGCACTGTGTTTGCTGACGCAACCCCCACTGGT
TGGGGCATTGCCACCACCTGTCAGCTCCTTTCCGGGACTTTCGCTTTCCCCCTCCCTATTGCCACGGCGG
AACTCATCGCCGCCTGCCTTGCCCGCTGCTGGACAGGGGCTCGGCTGTTGGGCACTGACAATTCCGTGGT
GTTGTCGGGGAAATCATCGTCCTTTCCTTGGCTGCTCGCCTGTGTTGCCACCTGGATTCTGCGCGGGACG
TCCTTCTGCTACGTCCCTTCGGCCCTCAATCCAGCGGACCTTCCTTCCCGCGGCCTGCTGCCGGCTCTGC
GGCCTCTTCCGCGTCTTCGCCTTCGCCCTCAGACGAGTCGGATCTCCCTTTGGGCCGCCTCCCCGCGTCG
ACTTTAAGACCAATGACTTACAAGGCAGCTGTAGATCTTAGCCACTTTTTAAAAGAAAAGGGGGGACTGG
AAGGGCTAATTCACTCCCAACGAAGACAAGATCTGCTTTTTGCTTGTACTGGGTCTCTCTGGTTAGACCA
GATCTGAGCCTGGGAGCTCTCTGGCTAACTAGGGAACCCACTGCTTAAGCCTCAATAAAGCTTGCCTTGA
GTGCTTCAAGTAGTGTGTGCCCGTCTGTTGTGTGACTCTGGTAACTAGAGATCCCTCAGACCCTTTTAGT
CAGTGTGGAAAATCTCTAGCAGTACGTATAGTAGTTCATGTCATCTTATTATTCAGTATTTATAACTTGC
AAAGAAATGAATATCAGAGAGTGAGAGGAACTTGTTTATTGCAGCTTATAATGGTTACAAATAAAGCAAT
AGCATCACAAATTTCACAAATAAAGCATTTTTTTCACTGCATTCTAGTTGTGGTTTGTCCAAACTCATCA
ATGTATCTTATCATGTCTGGCTCTAGCTATCCCGCCCCTAACTCCGCCCATCCCGCCCCTAACTCCGCCC
AGTTCCGCCCATTCTCCGCCCCATGGCTGACTAATTTTTTTTATTTATGCAGAGGCCGAGGCCGCCTCGG
CCTCTGAGCTATTCCAGAAGTAGTGAGGAGGCTTTTTTGGAGGCCTAGGGACGTACCCAATTCGCCCTAT
AGTGAGTCGTATTACGCGCGCTCACTGGCCGTCGTTTTACAACGTCGTGACTGGGAAAACCCTGGCGTTA
CCCAACTTAATCGCCTTGCAGCACATCCCCCTTTCGCCAGCTGGCGTAATAGCGAAGAGGCCCGCACCGA
TCGCCCTTCCCAACAGTTGCGCAGCCTGAATGGCGAATGGG
[124 nt withheld, positions 4942-5065]
C
[91 nt withheld, positions 5067-5157]
A
[49 nt withheld, positions 5159-5207]
CCTTTGACGTTGGAGTCCACGTTCTTT
[37 nt withheld, positions 5235-5271]
ACCCTATCTCGGTCTATTCTTTTGATTTATAAGGGATTTTGCCGATTTCGGCCTATTGGTTAAAAAATGA
GCTGATTTAACAAAAATTTAACGCGAATTTTAACAAAATATTAACGCTTACAATTTAGGTGGCACTTTTC
GGGGAAATGTGCGCGGAACCCCTATTTGTTTATTTTTCTAAATACATTCAAATATGTATCCGCTCATGAG
ACAATAACCCTGATAAATGCTTCAATAATATTGAAAAAGGAAGAGTATGAGTATTCAACATTTCCGTGTC
GCCCTTATTCCCTTTTTTGCGGCATTTTGCCTTCCTGTTTTTGCTCACCCAGAAACGCTGGTGAAAGTAA
AAGATGCTGAAGATCAGTTGGGTGCACGAGTGGGTTACATCGAACTGGATCTCAACAGCGGTAAGATCCT
TGAGAGTTTTCGCCCCGAAGAACGTTTTCCAATGATGAGCACTTTTAAAGTTCTGCTATGTGGCGCGGTA
TTATCCCGTATTGACGCCGGGCAAGAGCAACTCGGTCGCCGCATACACTATTCTCAGAATGACTTGGTTG
AGTACTCACCAGTCACAGAAAAGCATCTTACGGATGGCATGACAGTAAGAGAATTATGCAGTGCTGCCAT
AACCATGAGTGATAACACTGCGGCCAACTTACTTCTGACAACGATCGGAGGACCGAAGGAGCTAACCGCT
TTTTTGCACAACATGGGGGATCATGTAACTCGCCTTGATCGTTGGGAACCGGAGCTGAATGAAGCCATAC
CAAACGACGAGCGTGACACCACGATGCCTGTAGCAATGGCAACAACGTTGCGCAAACTATTAACTGGCGA
ACTACTTACTCTAGCTTCCCGGCAACAATTAATAGACTGGATGGAGGCGGATAAAGTTGCAGGACCACTT
CTGCGCTCGGCCCTTCCGGCTGGCTGGTTTATTGCTGATAAATCTGGAGCCGGTGAGCGTGGGTCTCGCG
GTATCATTGCAGCACTGGGGCCAGATGGTAAGCCCTCCCGTATCGTAGTTATCTACACGACGGGGAGTCA
GGCAACTATGGATGAACGAAATAGACAGATCGCTGAGATAGGTGCCTCACTGATTAAGCATTGGTAACTG
TCAGACCAAGTTTACTCATATATACTTTAGATTGATTTAAAACTTCATTTTTAATTTAAAAGGATCTAGG
TGAAGATCCTTTTTGATAATCTCATGACCAAAATCCCTTAACGTGAGTTTTCGTTCCACTGAGCGTCAGA
CCCCGTAGAAAAGATCAAAGGATCTTCTTGAGATCCTTTTTTTCTGCGCGTAATCTGCTGCTTGCAAACA
AAAAAACCACCGCTACCAGCGGTGGTTTGTTTGCCGGATCAAGAGCTACCAACTCTTTTTCCGAAGGTAA
CTGGCTTCAGCAGAGCGCAGATACCAAATACTGTTCTTCTAGTGTAGCCGTAGTTAGGCCACCACTTCAA
GAACTCTGTAGCACCGCCTACATACCTCGCTCTGCTAATCCTGTTACCAGTGGCTGCTGCCAGTGGCGAT
AAGTCGTGTCTTACCGGGTTGGACTCAAGACGATAGTTACCGGATAAGGCGCAGCGGTCGGGCTGAACGG
GGGGTTCGTGCACACAGCCCAGCTTGGAGCGAACGACCTACACCGAACTGAGATACCTACAGCGTGAGCT
ATGAGAAAGCGCCACGCTTCCCGAAGGGAGAAAGGCGGACAGGTATCCGGTAAGCGGCAGGGTCGGAACA
GGAGAGCGCACGAGGGAGCTTCCAGGGGGAAACGCCTGGTATCTTTATAGTCCTGTCGGGTTTCGCCACC
TCTGACTTGAGCGTCGATTTTTGTGATGCTCGTCAGGGGGGCGGAGCCTATGGAAAAACGCCAGCAACGC
GGCCTTTTTACGGTTCCTGGCCTTTTGCTGGCCTTTTGCTCACATGTTCTTTCCTGCGTTATCCCCTGAT
TCTGTGGATAACCGTATTACCGCCTTTGAGTGAGCTGATACCGCTCGCCGCAGCCGAACGACCGAGCGCA
G
Features (pLannotate 1.2.2; 28 found; start..end, strand, type, name):
      1..26      +  rep_origin     RSF ori (fragment): Plasmids containing the RSF 1030 origin of replication can be propagated in E. coli cells that contain additional plasmids with compatible origins.
     28..120     +  CDS            lacI (fragment): lac repressor; lacI; The lac repressor binds to the lac operator to inhibit transcription in E. coli. This inhibition can be relieved by adding lactose or isopropyl-β-D-thiogalactopyranoside (IPTG).
    133..154     +  protein_bind   CAP binding site: CAP binding activates transcription in the presence of cAMP. E. coli catabolite activator protein
    169..199     +  promoter       lac promoter: promoter for the E. coli lac operon
    207..223     +  protein_bind   lac operator: The lac repressor binds to the lac operator to inhibit transcription in E. coli. This inhibition can be relieved by adding lactose or isopropyl-β-D-thiogalactopyranoside (IPTG). lac repressor encoded by lacI
    268..286     +  promoter       T3 promoter: promoter for bacteriophage T3 RNA polymerase
    314..540     +  promoter       RSV promoter: Rous sarcoma virus enhancer/promoter
    541..721     +  LTR            5' LTR (truncated): truncated 5' long terminal repeat (LTR) from HIV-1
    768..893     +  misc_feature   HIV-1 Ψ: packaging signal of human immunodeficiency virus type 1
    877..1240    +  CDS            HIV-1 gag (fragment): gag protein from human immunodeficiency virus 1; gag
   1386..1619    +  misc_feature   RRE: The Rev response element (RRE) of HIV-1 allows for Rev-dependent mRNA export from the nucleus to the cytoplasm.
   1996..2022    +  CDS            Rev (fragment): human immunodeficiency virus 1 (HIV-1) Rev protein; rev; enhances nuclear export of unspliced and incompletely spliced viral mRNAs
   2026..2266    +  promoter       U6 promoter: RNA polymerase III promoter for human U6 snRNA
   2314..2381    +  misc_RNA       tracrRNA (fragment): trans-activating CRISPR RNA for the Streptococcus pyogenes CRISPR/Cas9 system
   2430..2547    +  misc_feature   cPPT/CTS: central polypurine tract and central termination sequence of HIV-1
   2616..2827    +  promoter       EF-1α core promoter: core promoter for human elongation factor EF-1α
   2853..3452    +  CDS            PuroR (fragment): puromycin N-acetyltransferase; pac from Streptomyces; confers resistance to puromycin
   3468..4056    +  misc_feature   WPRE: woodchuck hepatitis virus posttranscriptional regulatory element
   4107..4126    +  misc_feature   cPPT/CTS (fragment): central polypurine tract and central termination sequence of HIV-1
   4128..4361    +  LTR            3' LTR (ΔU3): self-inactivating 3' long terminal repeat (LTR) from HIV-1
   4439..4560    +  polyA_signal   SV40 poly(A) signal: SV40 polyadenylation signal
   4600..4735    +  rep_origin     SV40 ori: SV40 origin of replication
   4756..4774    -  promoter       T7 promoter: promoter for bacteriophage T7 RNA polymerase
   4782..4937    +  CDS            lacZα (fragment): LacZα fragment of β-galactosidase; lacZ fragment
   4942..5370    +  rep_origin     f1 ori (sequence partly withheld): f1 bacteriophage origin of replication; arrow indicates direction of (+) strand synthesis
   5423..5527    +  promoter       AmpR promoter: bla
   5528..6388    +  CDS            AmpR: β-lactamase; bla; confers resistance to ampicillin, carbenicillin, and related antibiotics
   6559..7147    +  rep_origin     ori: high-copy-number ColE1/pMB1/pBR322/pUC origin of replication
