[The description below was written by a language model from this plasmid's Addgene catalogue record and pLannotate feature annotations shown in this document.]
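Description:
ACTR1B C12.5 gRNA is a third-generation lentiviral CRISPR guide plasmid built on the pLenti-sgRNA backbone, designed to deliver a single guide RNA against human ACTR1B into mammalian cells. It is propagated in E. coli through a high-copy ColE1/pUC-type origin with ampicillin selection (AmpR/β-lactamase). It also carries an f1 origin, an SV40 origin and residual lac and lacZα cloning-vector fragments that play no role in the payload.

The viral portion begins with an RSV promoter fused to a truncated HIV-1 5' LTR, which makes genomic RNA production in packaging cells independent of Tat. This is followed by the Ψ packaging signal with a gag fragment, the RRE for Rev-dependent nuclear export, and a cPPT/CTS element. It ends in a ΔU3 self-inactivating 3' LTR and an SV40 poly(A) signal.

Between the LTRs, a human U6 RNA polymerase III promoter drives the ACTR1B spacer, which was cloned through BsmBI sites that were destroyed in the process and is joined to the S. pyogenes guide scaffold (annotated as a tracrRNA fragment). Downstream, an EF-1α core promoter expresses puromycin N-acetyltransferase for selection of transduced cells, with a WPRE to enhance transcript expression. No Cas9 is annotated on the plasmid, so the nuclease must be provided separately.

The sequenced record is 7,302 nt, shorter than the 9,151 bp listed for the empty backbone. This could reflect replacement of a stuffer fragment during cloning, though the record does not say so. The plasmid belongs to a guide series used in a large-scale analysis of cell-cycle gene knockouts in human cells and the resulting p53-dependent responses.
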