Addgene plasmid #90525: ACTR1B C12.5 gRNA
Purpose: 3rd generation lentiviral gRNA plasmid targeting human ACTR1B
Depositing lab: Iain Cheeseman. Depositing organization: Whitehead Institute for Biomedical Research. Publication: Large-Scale Analysis of CRISPR/Cas9 Cell-Cycle Knockouts Reveals the Diversity of p53-Dependent Responses to Cell-Cycle Defects. McKinley KL, Cheeseman IM. Dev Cell. 2017 Feb 27;40(4):405-420.e2. doi: 10.1016/j.devcel.2017.01.012. Epub 2017 Feb 16. PubMed 28216383.
Backbone
  Vector backbone: pLenti-sgRNA
  Backbone manufacturer: Eric Lander & David Sabatini labs (Addgene plasmid #71409)
  Backbone size w/o insert (bp): 9151
  Vector type: Lentiviral, CRISPR
  Selectable markers: Puromycin
Growth in bacteria
  Bacterial resistance: Ampicillin, 100 μg/mL
  Growth temperature: 37°C
  Growth strain: NEB Stable
  Copy number: Unknown
Gene/Insert
  Gene/Insert name: ACTR1B (Guide Designation C12.5) (alt name: pKMKO series)
  gRNA/shRNA sequence: CACCgCTGCTTTTGGTCCGATGAAG
  Species: H. sapiens (human)
  Promoter: U6
  Cloning method: Restriction Enzyme; 5′ cloning site BsmBI (destroyed during cloning); 3′ cloning site BsmBI (destroyed during cloning)
  Sequencing primers: 5′ hU6-F (5'-GAGGGCCTATTTCCCATGATT-3'); 3′ EF1a-R (5'-CACGGCGACTACTGCACTTA-3')
Terms and licenses: Academic/Nonprofit Terms; Industry Terms: Not Available to Industry
Depositor comments: Please note that gRNA target sequence listed is not strictly the 20nt spacer sequence, but also contains the 5' BsmBI overhang. For more information about knockout human cell lines generated using this plasmid, please see http://cellcycleknockouts.wi.mit.edu/ .
How to cite: ACTR1B C12.5 gRNA was a gift from Iain Cheeseman (Addgene plasmid # 90525 ; http://n2t.net/addgene:90525 ; RRID:Addgene_90525)
